>Addgene plasmid #176293 | pMVS223 | addgene full sequence | sequence record 353735 | Addgene NGS Result
CATCAGAGCAGATTGTACTGAGAGTGCACACAACTTCGTATATACCTTTCTATACGAAGTTGTGAATTCC
CACGGGGTTGGGGTTGCGCCTTTTCCAAGGCAGCCCTGGGTTTGCGCAGGGACGCGGCTGCTCTGGGCGT
GGTTCCGGGAAACGCAGCGGCGCCGACCCTGGGTCTCGCACATTCTTCACGTCCGTTCGCAGCGTCACCC
GGATCTTCGCCGCTACCCTTGTGGGCCCCCCGGCGACGCTTCCTGCTCCGCCCCTAAGTCGGGAAGGTTC
CTTGCGGTTCGCGGCGTGCCGGACGTGACAAACGGAAGCCGCACGTCTCACTAGTACCCTCGCAGACGGA
CAGCGCCAGGGAGCAATGGCAGCGCGCCGACCGCGATGGGCTGTGGCCAATAGCGGCTGCTCAGCGGGGC
GCGCCGAGAGCAGCGGCCGGGAAGGGGCGGTGCGGGAGGCGGGGTGTGGGGCGGTAGTGTGGGCCCTGTT
CCTGCCCGCGCGGTGTTCCGCATTCTGCAAGCCTCCGGAGCGCACGTCGGCAGTCGGCTCCCTCGTTGAC
CGAATCACCGACCTCTCTCCCCAGCTTAAGCCACCATGGGATCCGGCAGCATGGTGAGCAAGGGCGAGGC
AGTGATCAAGGAGTTCATGCGGTTCAAGGTGCACATGGAGGGCTCCATGAACGGCCACGAGTTCGAGATC
GAGGGCGAGGGCGAGGGCCGCCCCTACGAGGGCACCCAGACCGCCAAGCTGAAGGTGACCAAGGGTGGCC
CCCTGCCCTTCTCCTGGGACATCCTGTCCCCTCAGTTCATGTACGGCTCCAGGGCCTTCACCAAGCACCC
CGCCGACATCCCCGACTACTATAAGCAGTCCTTCCCCGAGGGCTTCAAGTGGGAGCGCGTGATGAACTTC
GAGGACGGCGGCGCCGTGACCGTGACCCAGGACACCTCCCTGGAGGACGGCACCCTGATCTACAAGGTGA
AGCTCCGCGGCACCAACTTCCCTCCTGACGGCCCCGTAATGCAGAAGAAGACAATGGGCTGGGAAGCGTC
CACCGAGCGGTTGTACCCCGAGGACGGCGTGCTGAAGGGCGACATTAAGATGGCCCTGCGCCTGAAGGAC
GGCGGCCGCTACCTGGCGGACTTCAAGACCACCTACAAGGCCAAGAAGCCCGTGCAGATGCCCGGCGCCT
ACAACGTCGACCGCAAGTTGGACATCACCTCCCACAACGAGGACTACACCGTGGTGGAACAGTACGAACG
CTCCGAGGGCCGCCACTCCACCGGCGGCATGGACGAGCTGTACAAGGGCAGCGCTGGCTCTGCTGGAGAC
ATGAGAGCTGCCAACCTTTGGCCAAGCCCGCTCATGATCAAACGCTCTAAGAAGAACAGCCTGGCCTTGT
CCCTGACGGCCGACCAGATGGTCAGTGCCTTGTTGGATGCTGAGCCCCCCATACTCTATTCCGAGTATGA
TCCTACCAGACCCTTCAGTGAAGCTTCGATGATGGGCTTACTGACCAACCTGGCAGACAGGGAGCTGGTT
CACATGATCAACTGGGCGAAGAGGGTGCCAGGCTTTGTGGATTTGACCCTCCATGATCAGGTCCACCTTC
TAGAATGTGCCTGGCTAGAGATCCTGATGATTGGTCTCGTCTGGCGCTCCATGGAGCACCCAGTGAAGCT
ACTGTTTGCTCCTAACTTGCTCTTGGACAGGAACCAGGGAAAATGTGTAGAGGGCATGGTGGAGATCTTC
GACATGCTGCTGGCTACATCATCTCGGTTCCGCATGATGAATCTGCAGGGAGAGGAGTTTGTGTGCCTCA
AATCTATTATTTTGCTTAATTCTGGAGTGTACACATTTCTGTCCAGCACCCTGAAGTCTCTGGAAGAGAA
GGACCATATCCACCGAGTCCTGGACAAGATCACAGACACTTTGATCCACCTGATGGCCAAGGCAGGCCTG
ACCCTGCAGCAGCAGCACCAGCGGCTGGCCCAGCTCCTCCTCATCCTCTCCCACATCAGGCACATGAGTA
ACAAAGGCATGGAGCATCTGTACAGCATGAAGTGCAAGAACGTGGTGCCCCTCTATGACCTGCTGCTGGA
GATGCTGGACGCCCACCGCCTACATGCGCCCACTAGCCGTGGAGGGGCATCCGTGGAGGAGACGGACCAA
AGCCACTTGGCCACTGCGGGCTCTACTTCATCGGGTACCTCTAGACCAGGCGAACGACCGTTTCAATGCC
GGATATGTATGAGGAACTTCTCCGAGGAGGCAAACTTGAGGCGCCACACCCGAACACATACAGGAGAAAA
GCCATTCCAATGTCGAATTTGTATGCGCAATTTTTCAGATCACTCAAGCCTCAAGCGACACCTCCGCACA
CATACTGGTTCACAGAAGCCCTTTCAGTGCAGGATTTGTATGCGCAACTTTAGCCAATCAGCGAACCTTT
TGCGGCACACTAGAACGCATACAGGTGAGAAGCCTTTCCAGTGTCGCATCTGTATGCGGAACTTCAGCGA
CCCCAGTTCATTGAAGAGGCATTTGCGAACTCACACCGGTTCTCAAAAACCTTTTCAGTGCCGAATTTGT
ATGCGCAACTTCAGCCAACAAACAAATTTGACGAGACACACGCGCACGCACACCGGGGAAAAACCGTTTC
AATGTCGAATCTGCATGCGCAATTTTAGCGATGCGACACAACTTGTTAGGCATCTGCGCACACACTTGCG
GGGAAGCGGAGCTACTAACTTCAGCCTGCTGAAGCAGGCTGGAGACGTGGAGGAGAACCCTGGACCTGCA
GGATCGGCCATTGAACAAGATGGATTGCACGCAGGTTCTCCGGCCGCTTGGGTGGAGAGGCTATTCGGCT
ATGACTGGGCACAACAGACAATCGGCTGCTCTGATGCCGCCGTGTTCCGGCTGTCAGCGCAGGGGCGCCC
GGTTCTTTTTGTCAAGACCGACCTGTCCGGTGCCCTGAATGAACTGCAGGACGAGGCAGCGCGGCTATCG
TGGCTGGCCACGACGGGCGTTCCTTGCGCAGCTGTGCTCGACGTTGTCACTGAAGCGGGAAGGGACTGGC
TGCTATTGGGCGAAGTGCCGGGGCAGGATCTCCTGTCATCTCACCTTGCTCCTGCCGAGAAAGTATCCAT
CATGGCTGATGCAATGCGGCGGCTGCATACGCTTGATCCGGCTACCTGCCCATTCGACCACCAAGCGAAA
CATCGCATCGAGCGAGCACGTACTCGGATGGAAGCCGGTCTTGTCGATCAGGATGATCTGGACGAAGAGC
ATCAGGGGCTCGCGCCAGCCGAACTGTTCGCCAGGCTCAAGGCGCGCATGCCCGACGGCGATGATCTCGT
CGTGACCCATGGCGATGCCTGCTTGCCGAATATCATGGTGGAAAATGGCCGCTTTTCTGGATTCATCGAC
TGTGGCCGGCTGGGTGTGGCGGACCGCTATCAGGACATAGCGTTGGCTACCCGTGATATTGCTGAAGAGC
TTGGCGGCGAATGGGCTGACCGCTTCCTCGTGCTTTACGGTATCGCCGCTCCCGATTCGCAGCGCATCGC
CTTCTATCGCCTTCTTGACGAGTTCTTCTGAGCTAGCATCGATCGACTCGAGATAACTTCGTATAATGTA
TGCTATACGAAGTTATAATTGAATCTGATTTCGATAAGCCAGGTTAACCTGCATTAATGAATCGGCCAAC
GCGCGGGGAGAGGCGGTTTGCGTATTGGGCGCTCTTCCGCTTCCTCGCTCACTGACTCGCTGCGCTCGGT
CGTTCGGCTGCGGCGAGCGGTATCAGCTCACTCAAAGGCGGTAATACGGTTATCCACAGAATCAGGGGAT
AACGCAGGAAAGAACATGTGAGCAAAAGGCCAGCAAAAGGCCAGGAACCGTAAAAAGGCCGCGTTGCTGG
CGTTTTTCCATAGGCTCCGCCCCCCTGACGAGCATCACAAAAATCGACGCTCAAGTCAGAGGTGGCGAAA
CCCGACAGGACTATAAAGATACCAGGCGTTTCCCCCTGGAAGCTCCCTCGTGCGCTCTCCTGTTCCGACC
CTGCCGCTTACCGGATACCTGTCCGCCTTTCTCCCTTCGGGAAGCGTGGCGCTTTCTCATAGCTCACGCT
GTAGGTATCTCAGTTCGGTGTAGGTCGTTCGCTCCAAGCTGGGCTGTGTGCACGAACCCCCCGTTCAGCC
CGACCGCTGCGCCTTATCCGGTAACTATCGTCTTGAGTCCAACCCGGTAAGACACGACTTATCGCCACTG
GCAGCAGCCACTGGTAACAGGATTAGCAGAGCGAGGTATGTAGGCGGTGCTACAGAGTTCTTGAAGTGGT
GGCCTAACTACGGCTACACTAGAAGAACAGTATTTGGTATCTGCGCTCTGCTGAAGCCAGTTACCTTCGG
AAAAAGAGTTGGTAGCTCTTGATCCGGCAAACAAACCACCGCTGGTAGCGGTGGTTTTTTTGTTTGCAAG
CAGCAGATTACGCGCAGAAAAAAAGGATCTCAAGAAGATCCTTTGATCTTTTCTACGGGGTCTGACGCTC
AGTGGAACGAAAACTCACGTTAAGGGATTTTGGTCATGAGATTATCAAAAAGGATCTTCACCTAGATCCT
TTTAAATTAAAAATGAAGTTTTAAATCAATCTAAAGTATATATGAGTAAACTTGGTCTGACAGTTACCAA
TGCTTAATCAGTGAGGCACCTATCTCAGCGATCTGTCTATTTCGTTCATCCATAGTTGCCTGACTCCCCG
TCGTGTAGATAACTACGATACGGGAGGGCTTACCATCTGGCCCCAGTGCTGCAATGATACCGCGAGACCC
ACGCTCACCGGCTCCAGATTTATCAGCAATAAACCAGCCAGCCGGAAGGGCCGAGCGCAGAAGTGGTCCT
GCAACTTTATCCGCCTCCATCCAGTCTATTAATTGTTGCCGGGAAGCTAGAGTAAGTAGTTCGCCAGTTA
ATAGTTTGCGCAACGTTGTTGCCATTGCTACAGGCATCGTGGTGTCACGCTCGTCGTTTGGTATGGCTTC
ATTCAGCTCCGGTTCCCAACGATCAAGGCGAGTTACATGATCCCCCATGTTGTGCAAAAAAGCGGTTAGC
TCCTTCGGTCCTCCGATCGTTGTCAGAAGTAAGTTGGCCGCAGTGTTATCACTCATGGTTATGGCAGCAC
TGCATAATTCTCTTACTGTCATGCCATCCGTAAGATGCTTTTCTGTGACTGGTGAGTACTCAACCAAGTC
ATTCTGAGAATAGTGTATGCGGCGACCGAGTTGCTCTTGCCCGGCGTCAATACGGGATAATACCGCGCCA
CATAGCAGAACTTTAAAAGTGCTCATCATTGGAAAACGTTCTTCGGGGCGAAAACTCTCAAGGATCTTAC
CGCTGTTGAGATCCAGTTCGATGTAACCCACTCGTGCACCCAACTGATCTTCAGCATCTTTTACTTTCAC
CAGCGTTTCTGGGTGAGCAAAAACAGGAAGGCAAAATGCCGCAAAAAAGGGAATAAGGGCGACACGGAAA
TGTTGAATACTCATACTCTTCCTTTTTCAATATTATTGAAGCATTTATCAGGGTTATTGTCTCATGAGCG
GATACATATTTGAATGTATTTAGAAAAATAAACAAATAGGGGTTCCGCGCACATTTCCCCGAAAAGTGCC
ACCTGACGTCTAAGAAACCATTATTATCATGACATTAACCTATAAAAATAGGCGTATCACGAGGCCCTTT
CGTCTCGCGCGTTTCGGTGATGACGGTGAAAACCTCTGACACATGCAGCTCCCGGAGACGGTCACAGCTT
GTCTGTAAGCGGATGCCGGGAGCAGACAAGCCCGTCAGGGCGCGTCAGCGGGTGTTGGCGGGTGTCGGGG
CTGGCTTAACTATGCGG
Features (pLannotate 1.2.2; 12 found; start..end, strand, type, name):
     74..584     +  promoter       hPGK promoter: human phosphoglycerate kinase 1 promoter
    611..1306    +  CDS            mScarlet: mScarlet is a basic (constitutively fluorescent) red fluorescent protein published in 2016, derived from synthetic construct. It has moderate acid sensitivity.
   1322..2203    +  CDS            ERT2 (fragment): mutated ligand-binding domain of the human estrogen receptor (Feil et al., 1997)
   2663..2679    +  CDS            ZFHD1 (DNA binding domain) (fragment): composite human DNA-binding domain composed of domains from the transcription factors Zif268 and Oct-1 (Pomerantz et al., 1995)
   2801..3601    +  CDS            NeoR/KanR: aminoglycoside phosphotransferase from Tn5; aph(3')-II (or nptII); confers resistance to neomycin, kanamycin, and G418 (Geneticin®)
   3623..3656    -  protein_bind   loxP: Cre-mediated recombination occurs in the 8-bp core sequence (GCATACAT). Cre recombinase
   3689..3742    -  CDS            lacI (fragment): lac repressor; lacI; The lac repressor binds to the lac operator to inhibit transcription in E. coli. This inhibition can be relieved by adding lactose or isopropyl-β-D-thiogalactopyranoside (IPTG).
   3925..4513    -  rep_origin     ori: high-copy-number ColE1/pMB1/pBR322/pUC origin of replication
   4684..5544    -  CDS            AmpR: β-lactamase; bla; confers resistance to ampicillin, carbenicillin, and related antibiotics
   5545..5649    -  promoter       AmpR promoter: bla
   5744..5779    +  CDS            rop (fragment): Rop protein, which maintains plasmids at low copy number; rop
   5881..29      +  misc_feature   bom (fragment) (across the origin): basis of mobility region from pBR322
