[The description below was written by a language model from this plasmid's Addgene catalogue record and pLannotate feature annotations shown in this document.]
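Description:
pMVS223 is a 5,897 bp empty-backbone mammalian expression plasmid for building synthetic transcription factors. It is propagated in E. coli at high copy from a ColE1/pUC-type origin under ampicillin selection (AmpR with its bla promoter). Short annotated fragments of lacI, rop and bom appear to be backbone remnants rather than functional parts.

The payload is a single expression unit driven by the human PGK promoter. According to the depositor's description, a multiple cloning site sits just downstream of the promoter, so that a candidate sequence can be inserted by Gibson assembly in frame with the rest of the fusion. That fusion consists of the red fluorescent protein mScarlet, an estrogen-receptor ligand-binding domain (annotated as an ERT2 fragment), and a synthetic zinc-finger DNA-binding domain. The automated annotation detects only a very short ZFHD1-like match in the DNA-binding region, and the record attributes this domain to a previously published synthetic zinc-finger system. A P2A peptide then links the fusion to NeoR, so G418 resistance is co-translated with the transcription factor from one transcript. mScarlet reports fusion protein abundance, and estrogen-receptor domains of this kind are generally used to make activity or nuclear localisation ligand-dependent.

The cassette is described as flanked by loxFAS upstream and loxP downstream. Only the loxP site is picked up in the feature table. Such heterologous lox pairs are typically used for Cre-mediated cassette exchange into a genomic landing pad, although the record does not state this explicitly. The associated publication concerns mutational scanning of human activation domains, which is consistent with using the backbone to test activation-domain variants tethered to a synthetic DNA-binding domain.
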