Addgene plasmid #176293: pMVS223
Purpose: (Empty Backbone) SyntheticTranscriptionFactor_loxFAS_PGK_MCS_scarlett_ERD_ZIFDBD_P2A_Neo_loxP_AMP
Depositing lab: Max Staller. Depositing organization: University of California, Berkeley. Publication: Directed mutational scanning reveals a balance between acidic and hydrophobic residues in strong human activation domains. Staller MV, Ramirez E, Kotha SR, Holehouse AS, Pappu RV, Cohen BA. Cell Syst. 2022 Apr 20;13(4):334-345.e5. doi: 10.1016/j.cels.2022.01.002. Epub 2022 Feb 3. PubMed 35120642.
Backbone
  Vector backbone: pMVS223
  Backbone size (bp): 5897
  Vector type: Mammalian Expression, Synthetic Biology
  Selectable markers: Neomycin (select with G418)
Growth in bacteria
  Bacterial resistance: Ampicillin, 100 μg/mL
  Growth temperature: 37°C
  Growth strain: DH5alpha
  Copy number: High Copy
Gene/Insert
  Cloning method: Gibson Cloning
Resource information
  A portion of this plasmid was derived from a plasmid made by: The Zynthetic Zinc Finger DNA Binding Domain is from Park, M., Patel, N., Keung, A. J. & Khalil, A. S. Engineering Epigenetic Regulation Using Synthetic Read-Write Modules. Cell 176, 227-238.e20 (2019).
Terms and licenses: Academic/Nonprofit Terms; Industry Terms: Not Available to Industry
Depositor comments: Please visit https://www.biorxiv.org/content/10.1101/2020.10.28.359026v2 for bioRxiv preprint.
How to cite: pMVS223 was a gift from Max Staller (Addgene plasmid # 176293 ; http://n2t.net/addgene:176293 ; RRID:Addgene_176293)
